Addgene plasmid #230286: AiP13367 - pAAV-AiE0875m-minBG-SYFP2-P2A-3XFLAG-10aa-H2B-WPRE3-BGHpA (Alias: CN3367)
Purpose: AiE0875m is an enhancer sequence, designed to drive AAV-mediated transgene expression in specific populations of brain cells
Depositing lab: Allen Institute for Brain Science & Boaz Levi. Depositing organization: Allen Institute. Publication: A suite of enhancer AAVs and transgenic mouse lines for genetic access to cortical cell types. Ben-Simon Y, Hooper M, Narayan S, Daigle TL, Dwivedi D, Way SW, Oster A, Stafford DA, Mich JK, Taormina MJ, Martinez RA, Opitz-Araya X, Roth JR, Alexander JR, Allen S, Amster A, Arbuckle J, Ayala A, Baker PM, Bakken TE, Barcelli T, Barta S, Bendrick J, Bertagnolli D, Bielstein C, Bishwakarma P, Bowlus J, Boyer G, Brouner K, Casian B, Casper T, Chakka AB, Chakrabarty R, Chance RK, Chavan S, Clark M, Colbert K, Collman F, Daniel S, Departee M, DiValentin P, Donadio N, Dotson N, Egdorf T, Fliss T, Gabitto M, Garcia J, Gary A, Gasperini M, Gloe J, Goldy J, Gore BB, Graybuck L, Greisman N, Haeseleer F, Halterman C, Haradon Z, Hastings SD, Helback O, Ho W, Hockemeyer D, Huang C, Huff S, Hunker A, Johansen N, Jones D, Juneau Z, Kalmbach B, Kannan M, Khem S, Kussick E, Kutsal R, Larsen R, Lee C, Lee AY, Leibly M, Lenz GH, Li S, Liang E, Lusk N, Madigan Z, Malloy J, Malone J, McCue R, Melchor J, Mollenkopf T, Moosman S, Morin E, Newman D, Ng L, Ngo K, Omstead V, Otto S, Oyama A, Pena N, Pham T, Phillips E, Pom CA, Potekhina L, Ransford S, Ray PL, Rette D, Reynoldson C, Rimorin C, Rocha D, Ruiz A, Sanchez REA, Sawyer L, Sedeno-Cortes A, Sevigny JP, Shapovalova N, Shepard N, Shulga L, Sigler AR, Siverts L, Soliman S, Somasundaram S, Staats B, Stewart K, Szelenyi E, Tieu M, Trader C, Tran A, van Velthoven CTJ, Walker M, Wang Y, Weed N, Wirthlin M, Wood T, Wynalda B, Yao Z, Zhou T, Ariza J, Dee N, Reding M, Ronellenfitch K, Mufti S, Sunkin SM, Smith KA, Esposito L, Waters J, Thyagarajan B, Yao S, Lein ES, Zeng H, Levi BP, Ngai J, Ting JT, Tasic B. Cell. 2025 May 16:S0092-8674(25)00513-6. doi: 10.1016/j.cell.2025.05.002. PubMed 40403729.
Backbone
  Vector backbone: pAAV2
  Vector type: AAV
Growth in bacteria
  Bacterial resistance: Ampicillin, 100 μg/mL
  Growth temperature: 37°C
  Growth strain: NEB Stable
  Copy number: High Copy
Gene/Insert
  Gene/Insert name: SYFP2-P2A-3XFLAG-10aa-H2B
  Species: Synthetic
  Promoter: minBG
  Cloning method: Gibson Cloning
Terms and licenses: Academic/Nonprofit Terms; Industry Terms: Not Available to Industry
How to cite: AiP13367 - pAAV-AiE0875m-minBG-SYFP2-P2A-3XFLAG-10aa-H2B-WPRE3-BGHpA (Alias: CN3367) was a gift from Allen Institute for Brain Science & Boaz Levi (Addgene plasmid # 230286 ; http://n2t.net/addgene:230286 ; RRID:Addgene_230286)
