[The description below was written by a language model from this plasmid's Addgene catalogue record and pLannotate feature annotations shown in this document.]
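Description:
AiP13367 - pAAV-AiE0875m-minBG-SYFP2-P2A-3XFLAG-10aa-H2B-WPRE3-BGHpA (alias CN3367) is a 5,184 nt AAV transfer plasmid on a pAAV2 backbone, built to package a recombinant AAV genome that reports the activity of a candidate brain cell-type enhancer. It is maintained in bacteria through a high-copy ColE1/pUC-type origin and selected with ampicillin via the bla gene and its promoter. An f1 phage origin is also present, along with short remnants of the pBR322 bom and rop regions. AAV2 inverted terminal repeats flank the expression cassette and supply the signals for genome replication and packaging. The annotation detects the downstream ITR in full but only two short fragments of the upstream one, which may reflect the difficulty of sequencing and annotating these repeats.

Between the ITRs, the enhancer AiE0875m sits upstream of minBG, a minimal promoter (by its name, beta-globin derived) that has little activity on its own, so expression depends on the enhancer. Neither element is annotated in the feature table, but they presumably occupy the unannotated stretch between the upstream ITR and the reporter. The synthetic insert encodes the yellow fluorescent protein SYFP2, a P2A self-cleaving peptide, and a 3xFLAG tag joined by a 10-amino-acid linker to human histone H2B. One transcript should therefore yield free fluorescent protein that fills the cell and a separate epitope-tagged histone confined to the nucleus, which could serve for antibody detection or nuclear labelling. A shortened WPRE (WPRE3) enhances transcript expression, and the bovine growth hormone polyadenylation signal terminates the cassette. The stated purpose is AAV-mediated transgene expression in specific populations of brain cells, though the record does not say which population AiE0875m targets.
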