Features (pLannotate 1.2.2; 16 found; start..end, strand, type, name):
    870..1458    +  rep_origin     ori: high-copy-number ColE1/pMB1/pBR322/pUC origin of replication
   1531..1558    +  repeat_region  AAV2 ITR (fragment): inverted terminal repeat of adeno-associated virus serotype 2 inverted
   1587..1614    +  repeat_region  AAV2 ITR (fragment): inverted terminal repeat of adeno-associated virus serotype 2 inverted
   2175..2891    +  CDS            SYFP2: SYFP2 is a basic (constitutively fluorescent) yellow fluorescent protein published in 2006, derived from Aequorea victoria. It is reported to be a very rapidly-maturing monomer with moderate acid sensitivity.
   2970..3035    +  CDS            3xFLAG: three tandem FLAG® epitope tags, followed by an enterokinase cleavage site
   3066..3443    +  CDS            H2B: human histone H2B; HIST1H2BJ
   3477..3634    +  misc_feature   WPRE (fragment): woodchuck hepatitis virus posttranscriptional regulatory element
   3640..3720    +  misc_feature   WPRE (fragment): woodchuck hepatitis virus posttranscriptional regulatory element
   3737..3848    +  polyA_signal   bGH poly(A) signal: bovine growth hormone polyadenylation signal
   3966..4106    +  repeat_region  AAV2 ITR: inverted terminal repeat of adeno-associated virus serotype 2 inverted
   4111..4162    -  misc_feature   bom (fragment): basis of mobility region from pBR322
   4181..4636    +  rep_origin     f1 ori (sequence partly withheld): f1 bacteriophage origin of replication; arrow indicates direction of (+) strand synthesis
   4637..4686    -  misc_feature   bom (fragment): basis of mobility region from pBR322
   4788..4823    -  CDS            rop (fragment): Rop protein, which maintains plasmids at low copy number; rop
   4918..5022    +  promoter       AmpR promoter: bla
   5023..699     +  CDS            AmpR (across the origin): β-lactamase; bla; confers resistance to ampicillin, carbenicillin, and related antibiotics
>Addgene plasmid #230286 | AiP13367 - pAAV-AiE0875m-minBG-SYFP2-P2A-3XFLAG-10aa-H2B-WPRE3-BGHpA (Alias: CN3367) | addgene full sequence | sequence record 470637 | Addgene NGS Result
CTTGAGAGTTTTCGCCCCGAAGAACGTTTTCCAATGATGAGCACTTTTAAAGTTCTGCTATGTGGCGCGG
TATTATCCCGTATTGACGCCGGGCAAGAGCAACTCGGTCGCCGCATACACTATTCTCAGAATGACTTGGT
TGAGTACTCACCAGTCACAGAAAAGCATCTTACGGATGGCATGACAGTAAGAGAATTATGCAGTGCTGCC
ATAACCATGAGTGATAACACTGCGGCCAACTTACTTCTGACAACGATCGGAGGACCGAAGGAGCTAACCG
CTTTTTTGCACAACATGGGGGATCATGTAACTCGCCTTGATCGTTGGGAACCGGAGCTGAATGAAGCCAT
ACCAAACGACGAGCGTGACACCACGATGCCTGTAGCAATGGCAACAACGTTGCGCAAACTATTAACTGGC
GAACTACTTACTCTAGCTTCCCGGCAACAATTAATAGACTGGATGGAGGCGGATAAAGTTGCAGGACCAC
TTCTGCGCTCGGCCCTTCCGGCTGGCTGGTTTATTGCTGATAAATCTGGAGCCGGTGAGCGTGGGTCTCG
CGGTATCATTGCAGCACTGGGGCCAGATGGTAAGCCCTCCCGTATCGTAGTTATCTACACGACGGGGAGT
CAGGCAACTATGGATGAACGAAATAGACAGATCGCTGAGATAGGTGCCTCACTGATTAAGCATTGGTAAC
TGTCAGACCAAGTTTACTCATATATACTTTAGATTGATTTAAAACTTCATTTTTAATTTAAAAGGATCTA
GGTGAAGATCCTTTTTGATAATCTCATGACCAAAATCCCTTAACGTGAGTTTTCGTTCCACTGAGCGTCA
GACCCCGTAGAAAAGATCAAAGGATCTTCTTGAGATCCTTTTTTTCTGCGCGTAATCTGCTGCTTGCAAA
CAAAAAAACCACCGCTACCAGCGGTGGTTTGTTTGCCGGATCAAGAGCTACCAACTCTTTTTCCGAAGGT
AACTGGCTTCAGCAGAGCGCAGATACCAAATACTGTTCTTCTAGTGTAGCCGTAGTTAGGCCACCACTTC
AAGAACTCTGTAGCACCGCCTACATACCTCGCTCTGCTAATCCTGTTACCAGTGGCTGCTGCCAGTGGCG
ATAAGTCGTGTCTTACCGGGTTGGACTCAAGACGATAGTTACCGGATAAGGCGCAGCGGTCGGGCTGAAC
GGGGGGTTCGTGCACACAGCCCAGCTTGGAGCGAACGACCTACACCGAACTGAGATACCTACAGCGTGAG
CTATGAGAAAGCGCCACGCTTCCCGAAGGGAGAAAGGCGGACAGGTATCCGGTAAGCGGCAGGGTCGGAA
CAGGAGAGCGCACGAGGGAGCTTCCAGGGGGAAACGCCTGGTATCTTTATAGTCCTGTCGGGTTTCGCCA
CCTCTGACTTGAGCGTCGATTTTTGTGATGCTCGTCAGGGGGGCGGAGCCTATGGAAAAACGCCAGCAAC
GCGGCCTTTTTACGGTTCCTGGCCTTTTGCTGGCCTTTTGCTCACATGTCCTGCAGGCAGCTGCGCGCTC
GCTCGCTCACTGAGGCCGCCCGGGCGTCGGGCGACCTTTGGTCGCCCGGCCTCAGTGAGCGAGCGAGCGC
GCAGAGAGGGAGTGGCCAACTCCATCACTAGGGGTTCCTGCGGCCGCACGCGTACTGACTGAGGCTGCTC
AATGTACCATATTAAAAAGGGAGCTGCGGCTAAGCCAGTTTCTGCAGGACAGAGCCACAGACTATGGGAT
ACTTCCAAGGAGAAGGAAGGAGTGGCGAGGTGGCACTGCGTCAGCTGACCGCTAGACTGTGACTTTATCC
AGCTCTGTGTTAGCTGAGTGATGACAGTAATGCCGTATCTACACACCCACCGCCTACTGGGAACCTCCAC
ATGAGTACATAACATAGCATCTGAGGCCAGCAGTGCGCAGAACACATCTGCTCATCTACAGTGCCTTCAA
ACGGGAGGGAAGTACCAGTCCTCTCTCAGTGAGAACACCATCCGTCCTGGGTGAGAGCTTTAGGCATTGC
CATGGCTCCCTGTCACTCGGCCCTGACCCACACATTCACAGCCATGAGCTCGGGCTGGGCATAAAAGTCA
GGGCAGAGCCATCTATTGCTTACATTTGCTTCTGGGATCCAGATCTTTCGAAGCTAGCGCTACCGGTCGC
CACCATGGTCTCCAAGGGCGAGGAGCTGTTCACCGGGGTGGTGCCCATCCTGGTCGAGCTGGACGGCGAT
GTCAACGGCCACAAGTTCAGCGTGTCCGGCGAGGGCGAGGGCGATGCCACCTACGGCAAGCTGACCCTGA
AGCTGATCTGCACCACCGGCAAGCTGCCCGTGCCCTGGCCCACCCTCGTGACCACCCTGGGCTACGGCGT
GCAGTGCTTCGCCCGCTACCCCGACCACATGAAGCAGCACGACTTCTTCAAGTCCGCCATGCCCGAAGGC
TACGTCCAGGAGCGCACCATCTTCTTCAAAGACGACGGCAACTACAAGACCCGCGCCGAGGTGAAGTTCG
AGGGCGACACCCTGGTGAACCGCATCGAGCTGAAGGGCATCGACTTCAAGGAGGACGGCAACATCCTGGG
GCACAAGCTGGAGTACAACTACAACAGCCACAACGTCTATATCACCGCCGACAAGCAGAAGAACGGCATC
AAGGCCAACTTCAAGATCCGCCACAACATCGAGGACGGCGGCGTGCAGCTCGCCGACCACTACCAGCAGA
ACACCCCCATCGGCGACGGCCCCGTGCTGCTGCCCGACAACCACTACCTGAGCTACCAGTCCAAGCTGAG
CAAAGACCCCAACGAGAAGCGCGATCACATGGTCCTGCTGGAGTTCGTGACCGCCGCCGGGATCACTCTC
GGCATGGACGAGCTGTACAAGGGCTCTGGTGCTACCAACTTCTCACTGTTGAAACAGGCAGGGGATGTAG
AGGAGAATCCAGGGCCTGGTGCTAGTGGAGACTACAAAGACCATGACGGAGATTATAAAGATCATGACAT
CGATTACAAGGATGACGATGACAAGTCCGGACTCAGATCTGGAGGCTCCGGAGGCCCAGAGCCAGCGAAG
TCTGCTCCCGCCCCGAAAAAGGGCTCCAAGAAGGCGGTGACTAAGGCGCAGAAGAAAGGCGGCAAGAAGC
GCAAGCGCAGCCGCAAGGAGAGCTATTCCATCTATGTGTACAAGGTTCTGAAGCAGGTCCACCCTGACAC
CGGCATTTCGTCCAAGGCCATGGGCATCATGAATTCGTTTGTGAACGACATTTTCGAGCGCATCGCAGGA
GAGGCTTCCCGCCTGGCGCATTACAACAAGCGCTCGACCATCACCTCCCGGGAGATCCAGACGGCCGTGC
GCCTGCTGCTGCCTGGGGAGTTGGCCAAGCACGCCGTGTCCGAGGGTACTAAGGCCATCACCAAGTACAC
CAGCGCTAAGTAATGAGGCGCGCCGCGGCCGCGAATTCGATATCATAATCAACCTCTGGATTACAAAATT
TGTGAAAGATTGACTGGTATTCTTAACTATGTTGCTCCTTTTACGCTATGTGGATACGCTGCTTTAATGC
CTTTGTATCATGCTATTGCTTCCCGTATGGCTTTCATTTTCTCCTCCTTGTATAAATCCTGGTTAGTTCT
TGCCACGGCGGAACTCATCGCCGCCTGCCTTGCCCGCTGCTGGACAGGGGCTCGGCTGTTGGGCACTGAC
AATTCCGTGGCTCGAGAGATCTTCGACTGTGCCTTCTAGTTGCCAGCCATCTGTTGTTTGCCCCTCCCCC
GTGCCTTCCTTGACCCTGGAAGGTGCCACTCCCACTGTCCTTTCCTAATAAAATGAGGAAATTGCATCGC
ATTGTCTGAGTAGGTGTCATTCTATTCTGGGGGGTGGGGTGGGGCAGGACAGCAAGGGGGAGGATTGGGA
AGACAATAGCAGGCATGAGATCTCACGTGCGGACCGAGCGGCCGCAGGAACCCCTAGTGATGGAGTTGGC
CACTCCCTCTCTGCGCGCTCGCTCGCTCACTGAGGCCGGGCGACCAAAGGTCGCCCGACGCCCGGGCTTT
GCCCGGGCGGCCTCAGTGAGCGAGCGAGCGCGCAGCTGCCTGCAGGGGCGCCTGATGCGGTATTTTCTCC
TTACGCATCTGTGCGGTATTTCACACCGCATA
[95 nt withheld, positions 4163-4257]
T
[46 nt withheld, positions 4259-4304]
C
[141 nt withheld, positions 4306-4446]
CCTTTGACGTTGGAGTCCACGTTCTTT
[37 nt withheld, positions 4474-4510]
ACTCTATCTCGGGCTATTCTTTTGATTTATAAGGGATTTTGCCGATTTCGGTCTATTGGTTAAAAAATGA
GCTGATTTAACAAAAATTTAACGCGAATTTTAACAAAATATTAACGTTTACAATTTTATGGTGCACTCTC
AGTACAATCTGCTCTGATGCCGCATAGTTAAGCCAGCCCCGACACCCGCCAACACCCGCTGACGCGCCCT
GACGGGCTTGTCTGCTCCCGGCATCCGCTTACAGACAAGCTGTGACCGTCTCCGGGAGCTGCATGTGTCA
GAGGTTTTCACCGTCATCACCGAAACGCGCGAGACGAAAGGGCCTCGTGATACGCCTATTTTTATAGGTT
AATGTCATGATAATAATGGTTTCTTAGACGTCAGGTGGCACTTTTCGGGGAAATGTGCGCGGAACCCCTA
TTTGTTTATTTTTCTAAATACATTCAAATATGTATCCGCTCATGAGACAATAACCCTGATAAATGCTTCA
ATAATATTGAAAAAGGAAGAGTATGAGTATTCAACATTTCCGTGTCGCCCTTATTCCCTTTTTTGCGGCA
TTTTGCCTTCCTGTTTTTGCTCACCCAGAAACGCTGGTGAAAGTAAAAGATGCTGAAGATCAGTTGGGTG
CACGAGTGGGTTACATCGAACTGGATCTCAACAGCGGTAAGATC
